Addgene plasmid #132318: pAAV-EF1a-DIO-ASAP3-WPRE
Purpose: expresses ASAP3(ASAP-family genetically encoded voltage indicator) in cre recombinase expressing mouse/cell, gene delivered by pAAV-EF1a vector
Depositing lab: Michael Lin. Depositing organization: Stanford University. Publication: Ultrafast Two-Photon Imaging of a High-Gain Voltage Indicator in Awake Behaving Mice. Villette V, Chavarha M, Dimov IK, Bradley J, Pradhan L, Mathieu B, Evans SW, Chamberland S, Shi D, Yang R, Kim BB, Ayon A, Jalil A, St-Pierre F, Schnitzer MJ, Bi G, Toth K, Ding J, Dieudonne S, Lin MZ. Cell. 2019 Dec 12;179(7):1590-1608.e23. doi: 10.1016/j.cell.2019.11.004. PubMed 31835034.
Backbone
  Vector backbone: pAAV-EF1a
  Backbone manufacturer: addgene
  Backbone size w/o insert (bp): 5599
  Total vector size (bp): 6877
  Vector type: Mammalian Expression, AAV, Cre/Lox
Growth in bacteria
  Bacterial resistance: Ampicillin, 100 μg/mL
  Growth temperature: 37°C
  Growth strain: NEB Stable
  Copy number: High Copy
Gene/Insert
  Gene/Insert name: ASAP3 (alt name: Accelerated Sensor of Action Potentials 3)
  Species: Synthetic
  Insert size (bp): 1278
  Promoter: EF1a
  Cloning method: Restriction Enzyme; 5′ cloning site AscI (not destroyed); 3′ cloning site NheI (not destroyed)
  Sequencing primers: 5′ tcaagcctcagacagtggttc; 3′ catagcgtaaaaggagcaaca
Terms and licenses: Academic/Nonprofit Terms; Industry Terms: Not Available to Industry
How to cite: pAAV-EF1a-DIO-ASAP3-WPRE was a gift from Michael Lin (Addgene plasmid # 132318 ; http://n2t.net/addgene:132318 ; RRID:Addgene_132318)
