[The description below was written by a language model from this plasmid's Addgene catalogue record and pLannotate feature annotations shown in this document.]
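Description:
pAAV-EF1a-DIO-ASAP3-WPRE is a 6.9 kb AAV transfer plasmid for Cre-dependent expression of ASAP3 (Accelerated Sensor of Action Potentials 3), a synthetic genetically encoded voltage indicator, in mammalian cells or mouse tissue. It is propagated in E. coli as a high-copy plasmid through a ColE1/pUC-type origin with ampicillin selection (AmpR/β-lactamase), and it also carries an f1 phage origin. The recombination-deficient growth strain listed is a usual choice for keeping the repeat-rich AAV termini intact.

The expression cassette lies between AAV2 inverted terminal repeats, which allow the intervening DNA to be packaged into recombinant AAV. The automated annotation detects the right ITR in full but only short fragments of the left one. The human EF-1α promoter provides strong constitutive transcription, followed by a DIO (double-floxed inverted open reading frame) arrangement: a lox2272/loxP pair in forward orientation upstream and a matching lox2272/loxP pair in reverse orientation downstream. These flank the 1,278 bp ASAP3 insert, which was cloned between AscI and NheI and sits on the antisense strand. The only coding feature annotated there is a reverse-strand GFP-derived segment (labelled cEGFP), presumably the fluorescent reporter portion of the sensor. Without Cre, the coding sequence is backwards relative to the promoter and is not expressed. Cre inverts it through one pair of compatible sites and then excises between the other pair, locking it in the sense orientation. A WPRE downstream enhances transcript stability and expression, and a human growth hormone polyadenylation signal terminates the message.

The construct is intended for restricting voltage-indicator expression to Cre-defined cell populations, and the associated work involves two-photon voltage imaging in awake behaving mice.
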