Features (pLannotate 1.2.2; 23 found; start..end, strand, type, name):
     12..39      +  repeat_region  AAV2 ITR (fragment): inverted terminal repeat of adeno-associated virus serotype 2 inverted
     68..95      +  repeat_region  AAV2 ITR (fragment): inverted terminal repeat of adeno-associated virus serotype 2 inverted
    158..224     +  CDS            small t antigen (fragment): SV40 (simian virus 40) small t antigen
    231..1409    +  promoter       EF-1α promoter: strong constitutive promoter for human elongation factor EF-1α
   1416..1433    +  misc_feature   MCS (fragment): pUC18/19 multiple cloning site
   1440..1473    +  protein_bind   lox2272: Cre-mediated recombination occurs in the 8-bp core sequence (GGATACTT). lox2272 sites are compatible with each other, but incompatible with loxP or loxN sites (Lee and Saito, 1988). Cre recombinase
   1474..1523    -  intron         β-globin intron (fragment): internally truncated intron from human β-globin
   1524..1557    +  protein_bind   loxP: Cre-mediated recombination occurs in the 8-bp core sequence (GCATACAT). Cre recombinase
   1680..2399    -  CDS            cEGFP: cEGFP is a basic (constitutively fluorescent) green fluorescent protein published in 2008, derived from Aequorea victoria.
   2862..2895    -  protein_bind   lox2272: Cre-mediated recombination occurs in the 8-bp core sequence (GGATACTT). lox2272 sites are compatible with each other, but incompatible with loxP or loxN sites (Lee and Saito, 1988). Cre recombinase
   2896..2945    -  intron         β-globin intron (fragment): internally truncated intron from human β-globin
   2946..2979    -  protein_bind   loxP: Cre-mediated recombination occurs in the 8-bp core sequence (GCATACAT). Cre recombinase
   2980..3004    +  misc_feature   MCS (fragment): pBluescript multiple cloning site
   3004..3592    +  misc_feature   WPRE: woodchuck hepatitis virus posttranscriptional regulatory element
   3624..4100    +  polyA_signal   hGH poly(A) signal: human growth hormone polyadenylation signal
   4140..4280    +  repeat_region  AAV2 ITR: inverted terminal repeat of adeno-associated virus serotype 2 inverted
   4285..4336    -  misc_feature   bom (fragment): basis of mobility region from pBR322
   4355..4810    +  rep_origin     f1 ori (sequence partly withheld): f1 bacteriophage origin of replication; arrow indicates direction of (+) strand synthesis
   4811..4860    -  misc_feature   bom (fragment): basis of mobility region from pBR322
   4962..4997    -  CDS            rop (fragment): Rop protein, which maintains plasmids at low copy number; rop
   5092..5196    +  promoter       AmpR promoter: bla
   5197..6057    +  CDS            AmpR: β-lactamase; bla; confers resistance to ampicillin, carbenicillin, and related antibiotics
   6228..6816    +  rep_origin     ori: high-copy-number ColE1/pMB1/pBR322/pUC origin of replication
>Addgene plasmid #132318 | pAAV-EF1a-DIO-ASAP3-WPRE | addgene full sequence | sequence record 265918 | Addgene NGS Result
CCTGCAGGCAGCTGCGCGCTCGCTCGCTCACTGAGGCCGCCCGGGCGTCGGGCGACCTTTGGTCGCCCGG
CCTCAGTGAGCGAGCGAGCGCGCAGAGAGGGAGTGGCCAACTCCATCACTAGGGGTTCCTGCGGCCGCAC
GCGTAAGCTTTGCAAAGATGGATAAAGTTTTAAACAGAGAGGAATCTTTGCAGCTAATGGACCTTCTAGG
TCTTGAAAGGAGTGGGAATTGGCTCCGGTGCCCGTCAGTGGGCAGAGCGCACATCGCCCACAGTCCCCGA
GAAGTTGGGGGGAGGGGTCGGCAATTGAACCGGTGCCTAGAGAAGGTGGCGCGGGGTAAACTGGGAAAGT
GATGTCGTGTACTGGCTCCGCCTTTTTCCCGAGGGTGGGGGAGAACCGTATATAAGTGCAGTAGTCGCCG
TGAACGTTCTTTTTCGCAACGGGTTTGCCGCCAGAACACAGGTAAGTGCCGTGTGTGGTTCCCGCGGGCC
TGGCCTCTTTACGGGTTATGGCCCTTGCGTGCCTTGAATTACTTCCACCTGGCTGCAGTACGTGATTCTT
GATCCCGAGCTTCGGGTTGGAAGTGGGTGGGAGAGTTCGAGGCCTTGCGCTTAAGGAGCCCCTTCGCCTC
GTGCTTGAGTTGAGGCCTGGCCTGGGCGCTGGGGCCGCCGCGTGCGAATCTGGTGGCACCTTCGCGCCTG
TCTCGCTGCTTTCGATAAGTCTCTAGCCATTTAAAATTTTTGATGACCTGCTGCGACGCTTTTTTTCTGG
CAAGATAGTCTTGTAAATGCGGGCCAAGATCTGCACACTGGTATTTCGGTTTTTGGGGCCGCGGGCGGCG
ACGGGGCCCGTGCGTCCCAGCGCACATGTTCGGCGAGGCGGGGCCTGCGAGCGCGGCCACCGAGAATCGG
ACGGGGGTAGTCTCAAGCTGGCCGGCCTGCTCTGGTGCCTGGCCTCGCGCCGCCGTGTATCGCCCCGCCC
TGGGCGGCAAGGCTGGCCCGGTCGGCACCAGTTGCGTGAGCGGAAAGATGGCCGCTTCCCGGCCCTGCTG
CAGGGAGCTCAAAATGGAGGACGCGGCGCTCGGGAGAGCGGGCGGGTGAGTCACCCACACAAAGGAAAAG
GGCCTTTCCGTCCTCAGCCGTCGCTTCATGTGACTCCACGGAGTACCGGGCGCCGTCCAGGCACCTCGAT
TAGTTCTCGAGCTTTTGGAGTACGTCGTCTTTAGGTTGGGGGGAGGGGTTTTATGCGATGGAGTTTCCCC
ACACTGAGTGGGTGGAGACTGAAGTTAGGCCAGCTTGGCACTTGATGTAATTCTCCTTGGAATTTGCCCT
TTTTGAGTTTGGATCTTGGTTCATTCTCAAGCCTCAGACAGTGGTTCAAAGTTTTTTTCTTCCATTTCAG
GTGTCGTGAGGTACCGGATCCTCTAGAGTCGACTCCGGAATAACTTCGTATAGGATACTTTATACGAAGT
TATGCAGAATGGTAGCTGGATTGTAGCTGCTATTAGCAATATGAAACCTCTTAATAACTTCGTATAGCAT
ACATTATACGAAGTTATGGCGCGCCTCATTAGGTTACCACTTCAAGTTGTTTCTTCTGTGAAGCCAGCTG
AAATATTCTTATTAAGATAACAATTCTCAGAACTCGAAGAAGAGTAACCATCTGCGGCATCTGATCTGTG
TTATATTCCAGTTTATGCCCCAGAATGTTGCCATCTTCTTTAAAATCGGTGCCTTTCAGTTCAATGCGGT
TCACCAGGGTATCGCCTTCAAATTTCACCACCGCGCGGGTTTTATATTTGCCATCATCTTTAAAGCTAAT
GGTGCGTTCCTGCACATAGCCTTCCGGCATCGCGCTTTTAAAAAAATCATGGCGTTTCATATGATCCGGA
TAGCGGCTAAAGCACTGCACGCCATAGGTTAAGGTGGTCACCAGGGTCGGCCACGGCACCGGTAGTTTGC
CGGTGGTGCAAATAAATTTCAGGGTCAGTTTGCCAATGGTCGCATCGCCTTCGCCTTCGCCGCGCACGCT
AAATTTATGGCCGTTCACATCGCCATCCAGTTCCACCAGAATCGGCACCACGCCGGTAAACAGTTCTTCG
CCCTGGCTCGCGCTGCCGCCGGTGCCGCCATACAGTTCATCCATGCCGTGTGTAATGCCCGCTGCGGTCA
CAAATTCCAGCAGCACCATGTGATCGCGTTTTTCGTTCGGATCTTTGCTCAGCACGGTCTGGGTGCTCAG
ATAATGGTTATCCGGCAGCAGCACCGGGCCATCGCCAATCGGGGTGTTCTGCTGATAATGATCCGCCAGC
TGCACGCTGCCATCTTCCACGTTATGGCGCACGGTAAAGTTCGCTTTAATGCCGTTTTTCTGTTTATCCG
CGGTAATATACACGTTATCACCGCGAAATGTACCGTCAGAGAAGGAGTAGGTCATATTAATTAGCAGAGT
GCCCACTACTATGACTGCATCCAAAGTATTCAGTTTGGACCGGAAATAGTTCTTGAAGCCTTCAACAAAC
ACTCTCATGAGAACATCAACAAGGAAGAAGAGTGCTATAGCCAGGGAAACACCTTCAAGAATCTCTCTAA
TGCCTCTTTTCTTCTCACTGATGGCCAGATCCACAATCACCACTATGATGTCTACAATGATAAGCACAAC
TCCAAATACTCTGAATCCAAATGACATCACAAACGGGGAAATTTTTCTCCTAATGGTATTGGAACAGCTG
TCTTGTTCATTACCCTCATCACGACCATCATCAATCTTTATCGTGGGCTCATCTGCTGTTGGAGAGCTCG
AAGTTTTAGTGAGCTCTGACCCCTGTTCATACCTCACAGTCGTCTCCATGGTGGCGCTAGCATAACTTCG
TATAAAGTATCCTATACGAAGTTATTTGCCTTAACCCAGAAATTATCACTGTTATTCTTTAGAATGGTGC
AAAGAATAACTTCGTATAATGTATGCTATACGAAGTTATGAATTCGATATCAAGCTTATCGATAATCAAC
CTCTGGATTACAAAATTTGTGAAAGATTGACTGGTATTCTTAACTATGTTGCTCCTTTTACGCTATGTGG
ATACGCTGCTTTAATGCCTTTGTATCATGCTATTGCTTCCCGTATGGCTTTCATTTTCTCCTCCTTGTAT
AAATCCTGGTTGCTGTCTCTTTATGAGGAGTTGTGGCCCGTTGTCAGGCAACGTGGCGTGGTGTGCACTG
TGTTTGCTGACGCAACCCCCACTGGTTGGGGCATTGCCACCACCTGTCAGCTCCTTTCCGGGACTTTCGC
TTTCCCCCTCCCTATTGCCACGGCGGAACTCATCGCCGCCTGCCTTGCCCGCTGCTGGACAGGGGCTCGG
CTGTTGGGCACTGACAATTCCGTGGTGTTGTCGGGGAAATCATCGTCCTTTCCTTGGCTGCTCGCCTATG
TTGCCACCTGGATTCTGCGCGGGACGTCCTTCTGCTACGTCCCTTCGGCCCTCAATCCAGCGGACCTTCC
TTCCCGCGGCCTGCTGCCGGCTCTGCGGCCTCTTCCGCGTCTTCGCCTTCGCCCTCAGACGAGTCGGATC
TCCCTTTGGGCCGCCTCCCCGCATCGATACCGAGCGCTGCTCGAGAGATCTACGGGTGGCATCCCTGTGA
CCCCTCCCCAGTGCCTCTCCTGGCCCTGGAAGTTGCCACTCCAGTGCCCACCAGCCTTGTCCTAATAAAA
TTAAGTTGCATCATTTTGTCTGACTAGGTGTCCTTCTATAATATTATGGGGTGGAGGGGGGTGGTATGGA
GCAAGGGGCAAGTTGGGAAGACAACCTGTAGGGCCTGCGGGGTCTATTGGGAACCAAGCTGGAGTGCAGT
GGCACAATCTTGGCTCACTGCAATCTCCGCCTCCTGGGTTCAAGCGATTCTCCTGCCTCAGCCTCCCGAG
TTGTTGGGATTCCAGGCATGCATGACCAGGCTCAGCTAATTTTTGTTTTTTTGGTAGAGACGGGGTTTCA
CCATATTGGCCAGGCTGGTCTCCAACTCCTAATCTCAGGTGATCTACCCACCTTGGCCTCCCAAATTGCT
GGGATTACAGGCGTGAACCACTGCTCCCTTCCCTGTCCTTCTGATTTTGTAGGTAACCACGTGCGGACCG
AGCGGCCGCAGGAACCCCTAGTGATGGAGTTGGCCACTCCCTCTCTGCGCGCTCGCTCGCTCACTGAGGC
CGGGCGACCAAAGGTCGCCCGACGCCCGGGCTTTGCCCGGGCGGCCTCAGTGAGCGAGCGAGCGCGCAGC
TGCCTGCAGGGGCGCCTGATGCGGTATTTTCTCCTTACGCATCTGTGCGGTATTTCACACCGCATA
[95 nt withheld, positions 4337-4431]
T
[46 nt withheld, positions 4433-4478]
C
[141 nt withheld, positions 4480-4620]
CCTTTGACGTTGGAGTCCACGTTCTTT
[37 nt withheld, positions 4648-4684]
ACTCTATCTCGGGCTATTCTTTTGATTTATAAGGGATTTTGCCGATTTCGGTCTATTGGTTAAAAAATGA
GCTGATTTAACAAAAATTTAACGCGAATTTTAACAAAATATTAACGTTTACAATTTTATGGTGCACTCTC
AGTACAATCTGCTCTGATGCCGCATAGTTAAGCCAGCCCCGACACCCGCCAACACCCGCTGACGCGCCCT
GACGGGCTTGTCTGCTCCCGGCATCCGCTTACAGACAAGCTGTGACCGTCTCCGGGAGCTGCATGTGTCA
GAGGTTTTCACCGTCATCACCGAAACGCGCGAGACGAAAGGGCCTCGTGATACGCCTATTTTTATAGGTT
AATGTCATGATAATAATGGTTTCTTAGACGTCAGGTGGCACTTTTCGGGGAAATGTGCGCGGAACCCCTA
TTTGTTTATTTTTCTAAATACATTCAAATATGTATCCGCTCATGAGACAATAACCCTGATAAATGCTTCA
ATAATATTGAAAAAGGAAGAGTATGAGTATTCAACATTTCCGTGTCGCCCTTATTCCCTTTTTTGCGGCA
TTTTGCCTTCCTGTTTTTGCTCACCCAGAAACGCTGGTGAAAGTAAAAGATGCTGAAGATCAGTTGGGTG
CACGAGTGGGTTACATCGAACTGGATCTCAACAGCGGTAAGATCCTTGAGAGTTTTCGCCCCGAAGAACG
TTTTCCAATGATGAGCACTTTTAAAGTTCTGCTATGTGGCGCGGTATTATCCCGTATTGACGCCGGGCAA
GAGCAACTCGGTCGCCGCATACACTATTCTCAGAATGACTTGGTTGAGTACTCACCAGTCACAGAAAAGC
ATCTTACGGATGGCATGACAGTAAGAGAATTATGCAGTGCTGCCATAACCATGAGTGATAACACTGCGGC
CAACTTACTTCTGACAACGATCGGAGGACCGAAGGAGCTAACCGCTTTTTTGCACAACATGGGGGATCAT
GTAACTCGCCTTGATCGTTGGGAACCGGAGCTGAATGAAGCCATACCAAACGACGAGCGTGACACCACGA
TGCCTGTAGCAATGGCAACAACGTTGCGCAAACTATTAACTGGCGAACTACTTACTCTAGCTTCCCGGCA
ACAATTAATAGACTGGATGGAGGCGGATAAAGTTGCAGGACCACTTCTGCGCTCGGCCCTTCCGGCTGGC
TGGTTTATTGCTGATAAATCTGGAGCCGGTGAGCGTGGGTCTCGCGGTATCATTGCAGCACTGGGGCCAG
ATGGTAAGCCCTCCCGTATCGTAGTTATCTACACGACGGGGAGTCAGGCAACTATGGATGAACGAAATAG
ACAGATCGCTGAGATAGGTGCCTCACTGATTAAGCATTGGTAACTGTCAGACCAAGTTTACTCATATATA
CTTTAGATTGATTTAAAACTTCATTTTTAATTTAAAAGGATCTAGGTGAAGATCCTTTTTGATAATCTCA
TGACCAAAATCCCTTAACGTGAGTTTTCGTTCCACTGAGCGTCAGACCCCGTAGAAAAGATCAAAGGATC
TTCTTGAGATCCTTTTTTTCTGCGCGTAATCTGCTGCTTGCAAACAAAAAAACCACCGCTACCAGCGGTG
GTTTGTTTGCCGGATCAAGAGCTACCAACTCTTTTTCCGAAGGTAACTGGCTTCAGCAGAGCGCAGATAC
CAAATACTGTTCTTCTAGTGTAGCCGTAGTTAGGCCACCACTTCAAGAACTCTGTAGCACCGCCTACATA
CCTCGCTCTGCTAATCCTGTTACCAGTGGCTGCTGCCAGTGGCGATAAGTCGTGTCTTACCGGGTTGGAC
TCAAGACGATAGTTACCGGATAAGGCGCAGCGGTCGGGCTGAACGGGGGGTTCGTGCACACAGCCCAGCT
TGGAGCGAACGACCTACACCGAACTGAGATACCTACAGCGTGAGCTATGAGAAAGCGCCACGCTTCCCGA
AGGGAGAAAGGCGGACAGGTATCCGGTAAGCGGCAGGGTCGGAACAGGAGAGCGCACGAGGGAGCTTCCA
GGGGGAAACGCCTGGTATCTTTATAGTCCTGTCGGGTTTCGCCACCTCTGACTTGAGCGTCGATTTTTGT
GATGCTCGTCAGGGGGGCGGAGCCTATGGAAAAACGCCAGCAACGCGGCCTTTTTACGGTTCCTGGCCTT
TTGCTGGCCTTTTGCTCACATGT
